>Addgene plasmid #235333 | STK013_pSTK-1A-lacZ | addgene full sequence | sequence record 502555 | Addgene NGS Result
CGCTGCAGGCTTCCTCGCTCACTGACTCGCTGCGCTCGGTCGTTCGGCTGCGGCGAGCGGTATCAGCTCA
CTCAAAGGCGGTAATACGGTTATCCACAGAATCAGGGGATAACGCAGGAAAGAACATGTGAGCAAAAGGC
CAGCAAAAGGCCAGGAACCGTAAAAAGGCCGCGTTGCTGGCGTTTTTCCACAGGCTCCGCCCCCCTGACG
AGCATCACAAAAATCGACGCTCAAGTCAGAGGTGGCGAAACCCGACAGGACTATAAAGATACCAGGCGTT
TCCCCCTGGAAGCTCCCTCGTGCGCTCTCCTGTTCCGACCCTGCCGCTTACCGGATACCTGTCCGCCTTT
CTCCCTTCGGGAAGCGTGGCGCTTTCTCATAGCTCACGCTGTAGGTATCTCAGTTCGGTGTAGGTCGTTC
GCTCCAAGCTGGGCTGTGTGCACGAACCCCCCGTTCAGCCCGACCGCTGCGCCTTATCCGGTAACTATCG
TCTTGAGTCCAACCCGGTAAGACACGACTTATCGCCACTGGCAGCAGCCACTGGTAACAGGATTAGCAGA
GCGAGGTATGTAGGCGGTGCTACAGAGTTCTTGAAGTGGTGGCCTAACTACGGCTACACTAGAAGAACAG
TATTTGGTATCTGCGCTCTGCTGAAGCCAGTTACCTTCGGAAAAAGAGTTGGTAGCTCTTGATCCGGCAA
ACAAACCACCGCTGGTAGCGGTGGTTTTTTTGTTTGCAAGCAGCAGATTACGCGCAGAAAAAAAGGATCT
CAAGAAGATCCTTTGATCTTTTCTACGGGGTCTGACGCTCAGTGGAACGAAAACTCACGTTAAGGGATTT
TGGTCATGAGATTATCAAAAAGGATCTTCACCTAGATCCTTTTAAATTAAAAATGAAGTTTTAAATCAAT
CTAAAGTATATATGAGTAAACTTGGTCTGACAGTTACCAATGCTTAATCAGTGAGGCACCTATCTCAGCG
ATCTGTCTATTTCGTTCATCCATAGTTGCCTGACTCCCCGTCGTGTAGATAACTACGATACGGGAGGGCT
TACCATCTGGCCCCAGTGCTGCAATGATACCGCGAGAGCCACGCTCACCGGCTCCAGATTTATCAGCAAT
AAACCAGCCAGCCGGAAGGGCCGAGCGCAGAAGTGGTCCTGCAACTTTATCCGCCTCCATCCAGTCTATT
AATTGTTGCCGGGAAGCTAGAGTAAGTAGTTCGCCAGTTAATAGTTTGCGCAACGTTGTTGCCATTGCTA
CAGGCATCGTGGTGTCACGCTCGTCGTTTGGTATGGCTTCATTCAGCTCCGGTTCCCAACGATCAAGGCG
AGTTACATGATCCCCCATGTTGTGCAAAAAAGCGGTTAGCTCCTTCGGTCCTCCGATCGTTGTCAGAAGT
AAGTTGGCCGCAGTGTTATCACTCATGGTTATGGCAGCACTGCATAATTCTCTTACTGTCATGCCATCCG
TAAGATGCTTTTCTGTGACTGGTGAGTACTCAACCAAGTCATTCTGAGAATAGTGTATGCGGCGACCGAG
TTGCTCTTGCCCGGCGTCAATACGGGATAATACCGCGCCACATAGCAGAACTTTAAAAGTGCTCATCATT
GGAAAACGTTCTTCGGGGCGAAAACTCTCAAGGATCTTACCGCTGTTGAGATCCAGTTCGATGTAACCCA
CTCGTGCACCCAACTGATCTTCAGCATCTTTTACTTTCACCAGCGTTTCTGGGTGAGCAAAAACAGGAAG
GCAAAATGCCGCAAAAAAGGGAATAAGGGCGACACGGAAATGTTGAATACTCATACTCTTCCTTTTTCAA
TATTATTGAAGCATTTATCAGGGTTATTGTCTCATGAGCGGATACATATTTGAATGTATTTAGAAAAATA
AACAAATAGGGGTTCCGCGCACATTTCCCCGAAAAGTGCCACCTGACGTCTAAGAAACCATTATTATCAT
GACATTAACCTATAAAAATAGGCGTATCACGAGGCAGAATTTCAGATAAAAAAAATCCTTAGCTTTCGCT
AAGGATGATTTCTGGAATTCGCGGCCGCTTCTAGAACGTCTCAAGCAAGAGAGAGACCTTGTGAGCGGAT
AACAATTTCACACAGGAAACAGCTATGACCATGGTACAAAGAGGAGAAAGGACATGGGTGACCCGAAACT
GCTGCTGGAAGTTCCGCACGCTATCTCTTCTTCTCCGGGTAACTCTCTGGCTGTTGTTCTGCAACGTCGT
GACTGGGAAAACCCGGGTGTTACCCAGCTGAACCGTCTGGCTGCTCACCCGCCGTTCGCTTCTTGGCGTA
ACTCTGAAGAAGCTCGTACCGACCGTCCGTCCCAGCAGCTGCGTTCTCTGATCCGTCTGCTGACCAAACC
GGAACGTAAACTGTCTTGGCTGCTGCCGCCGCTGTCTAACAACTAACGCAAAAAACCCCGCCCCTGACAG
GGCGGGGTTTTTTCGCACTAGTGGATCCGGTCTCAACGGAATCAGAGA
Features (pLannotate 1.2.2; 7 found; start..end, strand, type, name):
    185..773     -  rep_origin     ori: high-copy-number ColE1/pMB1/pBR322/pUC origin of replication
    944..1804    -  CDS            AmpR: β-lactamase; bla; confers resistance to ampicillin, carbenicillin, and related antibiotics
   1805..1909    -  promoter       AmpR promoter: bla
   1999..2042    -  terminator     bacterial terminator: putative bacterial transcription terminator
   2045..2064    +  misc_feature   BioBrick prefix: BioBrick prefix for parts that start with "ATG"
   2089..2105    +  protein_bind   lac operator: The lac repressor binds to the lac operator to inhibit transcription in E. coli. This inhibition can be relieved by adding lactose or isopropyl-β-D-thiogalactopyranoside (IPTG). lac repressor encoded by lacI
   2211..2411    +  CDS            lacZ (fragment): BGAL_ECOLI - Experimental evidence at protein level: Swiss-Prot protein existence level 1. From Escherichia coli (strain K12).
