[The description below was written by a language model from this plasmid's Addgene catalogue record and pLannotate feature annotations shown in this document.]
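Description:
STK013_pSTK-1A-lacZ is a small (about 2.5 kb) bacterial destination plasmid built on the iGEM BioBrick backbone pSB1A2. It is designed to receive assembled DNA parts in place of a lacZ dropout cassette. It is maintained in E. coli at high copy number from a ColE1/pMB1/pUC-type origin of replication. Selection is with ampicillin, through a β-lactamase (AmpR) gene driven by its native bla promoter. A putative bacterial transcription terminator lies between the resistance cassette and the cloning region, where it would be expected to insulate the insert site from read-through transcription.

The payload is the lacZ dropout cassette. The annotation shows a BioBrick prefix followed by a lac operator and a short fragment of the E. coli lacZ coding sequence. This is consistent with a lacZα-type screening marker whose expression is controlled by lac repressor and relieved by IPTG. The annotation does not identify a promoter for this cassette. It also does not show a BioBrick suffix or the restriction sites flanking the dropout, and the catalogue entry lists the cloning sites as unknown.

In dropout vectors of this kind, successful cloning replaces the lacZ fragment with the incoming part or assembly. In a suitable α-complementing host on chromogenic substrate, colonies carrying the unmodified plasmid are coloured, while recombinants are white and can be picked by eye. The record describes the plasmid only as a destination vector containing a LacZ dropout. It does not state the assembly standard, the toolkit it belongs to, or its position in any cloning hierarchy.
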