Addgene plasmid #235333: STK013_pSTK-1A-lacZ
Purpose: Destination plasmid containing a LacZ dropout
Depositing lab: Tom Ellis. Depositing organization: Imperial College London.
Backbone
  Vector backbone: pSB1A2
  Backbone manufacturer: iGEM
  Vector type: Bacterial Expression
Growth in bacteria
  Bacterial resistance: Ampicillin, 100 μg/mL
  Growth temperature: 37°C
  Growth strain: DH5alpha
  Copy number: High Copy
Gene/Insert
  Gene/Insert name: lacZ Dropout Cassette
  Species: Other
  Mutation: No
  Cloning method: Restriction Enzyme; 5′ cloning site Unknown (unknown if destroyed)
Terms and licenses: Academic/Nonprofit Terms; Industry Terms: Not Available to Industry
How to cite: STK013_pSTK-1A-lacZ was a gift from Tom Ellis (Addgene plasmid # 235333 ; http://n2t.net/addgene:235333 ; RRID:Addgene_235333)
